>Addgene plasmid #72195 | pTT3 Unc5B-FLAG | depositor full sequence | sequence record 138201 | Full sequence
GCGGCCGCGCCACCATGAGGGCCCGGAGCGGGGTGCGGAGCGCGCTGCTGCTGGCGCTGCTGCTTTGCTG
GGATCCGACACCGAGCCTAGCAGGCGTTGACTCTGCTGGCCAGGTGCTCCCAGACTCCTACCCATCAGCC
CCTGCGGAGCAGCTGCCGTACTTCCTATTGGAGCCACAGGACGCCTACATCGTAAAGAACAAGCCAGTGG
AACTGCACTGCAGAGCCTTCCCTGCCACGCAGATCTACTTCAAGTGTAATGGCGAGTGGGTCAGCCAGAA
TGACCACGTCACACAGGAGAGCCTGGATGAGGCCACAGGCTTGCGGGTGCGAGAGGTGCAGATCGAGGTG
TCACGGCAGCAAGTGGAGGAACTCTTCGGGCTCGAGGACTACTGGTGCCAGTGCGTGGCCTGGAGCTCTT
CGGGAACTACCAAGAGTCGCCGAGCCTACATCCGCATTGCCTACTTGCGCAAGAACTTTGACCAGGAGCC
TCTGGCCAAGGAGGTACCCTTGGATCATGAGGTCCTTCTGCAGTGCCGCCCACCGGAGGGAGTGCCTGTG
GCTGAGGTGGAATGGCTCAAGAATGAAGATGTCATTGACCCCGCTCAGGACACTAACTTCCTGCTCACCA
TTGACCACAACCTCATCATCCGCCAGGCGCGCCTCTCAGACACGGCCAACTACACCTGTGTGGCCAAGAA
TATCGTGGCCAAGCGCCGGAGCACCACGGCCACAGTCATCGTCTATGTGAATGGAGGCTGGTCCAGCTGG
GCAGAGTGGTCACCCTGTTCCAATCGCTGTGGCCGAGGCTGGCAGAAGCGTACTCGGACCTGCACCAATC
CAGCCCCACTCAATGGAGGCGCCTTCTGTGAGGGACAGGCCTTCCAGAAGACAGCTTGCACCACCGTGTG
CCCAGTGGATGGAGCGTGGACCGAGTGGAGCAAGTGGTCTGCCTGCAGCACAGAGTGTGCGCACTGGCGC
AGCCGCGAGTGCATGGCACCGCCACCCCAGAACGGAGGCCGTGACTGCAGCGGGACGCTACTTGACTCCA
AGAACTGCACTGATGGGCTGTGCGTGCTGAATCAGAGAACTCTAAACGACCCTAAAAGCCACCCCCTGGA
GACATCGGGAGATGTGGCACTGTACGCAGGCCTTGTGGTGGCCGTCTTTGTGGTGGTAGCGGTTCTCATG
GCCGTGGGAGTGATCGTATACCGGAGAAACTGCCGGGACTTCGACACGGACATCACCGACTCCTCTGCGG
CCCTCACTGGTGGCTTCCACCCTGTCAACTTCAAGACTGCAAGGCCCAACAACCCGCAGCTCCTGCACCC
GTCCGCCCCTCCAGACCTAACGGCCAGTGCTGGCATCTACCGCGGGCCTGTGTATGCCCTGCAGGACTCC
GCCGACAAGATCCCCATGACTAATTCGCCCCTGCTGGATCCCCTGCCCAGCCTCAAGATCAAGGTCTATA
ACTCCAGCACCATCGGTTCTGGGTCTGGCCTGGCTGATGGAGCCGACCTGCTGGGTGTCCTCCCGCCGGG
CACGTACCCAGGCGATTTCTCCCGGGACACCCATTTCCTGCACCTGCGCAGTGCCAGCCTTGGTTCCCAG
CACCTCCTGGGCCTACCTCGGGACCCCAGCAGCAGTGTCAGCGGCACCTTTGGTTGCCTGGGAGGAAGGC
TGAGCCTCCCCGGCACAGGGGTCAGCCTGTTGGTACCAAATGGAGCCATTCCCCAGGGCAAGTTCTATGA
CCTGTATCTACATATCAACAAGGCCGAAAGCACCCTCCCACTTTCAGAAGGTTCCCAGACAGTATTGAGC
CCCTCGGTGACCTGTGGGCCCACAGGCCTACTCCTGTGCCGCCCTGTCGTCCTCACCGTGCCCCACTGTG
CTGAAGTCATCGCTGGAGACTGGATCTTTCAGCTCAAGACCCAGGCCCATCAGGGCCACTGGGAGGAGGT
GGTGACCTTGGATGAGGAGACCCTCAACACACCCTGCTACTGCCAGCTGGAGGCTAAGTCCTGCCACATC
CTGCTGGACCAGCTGGGTACCTACGTATTCATGGGCGAGTCCTACTCTCGCTCTGCAGTCAAGCGGCTCC
AGCTGGCCATCTTCGCCCCAGCCCTCTGCACCTCCCTGGAGTATAGCCTCAGGGTCTACTGTCTGGAGGA
CACACCTGTAGCACTGAAGGAGGTCCTGGAGCTGGAGAGGACTCTGGGTGGCTACTTGGTGGAGGAGCCC
AAGCCTTTGCTCTTTAAGGACAGTTACCACAACCTACGCCTCTCCCTCCATGACATCCCCCATGCCCACT
GGAGGAGCAAACTACTGGCCAAGTACCAGGAGATTCCCTTCTACCACGTCTGGAATGGCAGCCAGAGAGC
CCTGCACTGCACTTTCACCCTGGAGAGGCATAGCCTGGCCTCCACGGAGTTCACCTGTAAGGTCTGCGTG
CGGCAGGTCGAAGGGGAAGGCCAGATTTTCCAGCTGCACACAACGTTGGCCGAGACGCCTGCTGGCTCCC
TGGATGCTCTCTGCTCTGCCCCGGGCAATGCCATCACCACCCAGCTGGGACCCTATGCCTTCAAGATACC
CCTGTCCATCCGCCAAAAGATCTGCAGCAGCCTGGACGCCCCCAACTCCCGGGGCAACGACTGGAGGCTG
TTGGCGCAGAAGCTGTCCATGGACCGGTACCTAAACTACTTCGCCACCAAAGCTAGTCCCACAGGTGTCA
TCTTAGACCTCTGGGAAGCTCGGCAACAGGATGACGGGGACCTCAACAGCCTGGCCAGTGCCTTGGAGGA
GATGGGCAAGAGTGAGATGCTGGTAGCCATGGCTACAGATGGCGATTGCGGCGGCGATTACAAGGATGAT
GATGATAAGTAATCTAGACACGTGATTAATTAAGGATCCCCCGACCTCGACCTCTGGCTAATAAAGGAAA
TTTATTTTCATTGCAATAGTGTGTTGGAATTTTTTGTGTCTCTCACTCGGAAGGACATATGGGAGGGCAA
ATCATTTGGTCGAGATCCCTCGGAGATCTCTAGCTAGAGGATCGATCCCCGCCCCGGACGAACTAAACCT
GACTACGACATCTCTGCCCCTTCTTCGCGGGGCAGTGCATGTAATCCCTTCAGTTGGTTGGTACAACTTG
CCAACTGGGCCCTGTTCCACATGTGACACGGGGGGGGACCAAACACAAAGGGGTTCTCTGACTGTAGTTG
ACATCCTTATAAATGGATGTGCACATTTGCCAACACTGAGTGGCTTTCATCCTGGAGCAGACTTTGCAGT
CTGTGGACTGCAACACAACATTGCCTTTATGTGTAACTCTTGGCTGAAGCTCTTACACCAATGCTGGGGG
ACATGTACCTCCCAGGGGCCCAGGAAGACTACGGGAGGCTACACCAACGTCAATCAGAGGGGCCTGTGTA
GCTACCGATAAGCGGACCCTCAAGAGGGCATTAGCAATAGTGTTTATAAGGCCCCCTTGTTAACCCTAAA
CGGGTAGCATATGCTTCCCGGGTAGTAGTATATACTATCCAGACTAACCCTAATTCAATAGCATATGTTA
CCCAACGGGAAGCATATGCTATCGAATTAGGGTTAGTAAAAGGGTCCTAAGGAACAGCGATATCTCCCAC
CCCATGAGCTGTCACGGTTTTATTTACATGGGGTCAGGATTCCACGAGGGTAGTGAACCATTTTAGTCAC
AAGGGCAGTGGCTGAAGATCAAGGAGCGGGCAGTGAACTCTCCTGAATCTTCGCCTGCTTCTTCATTCTC
CTTCGTTTAGCTAATAGAATAACTGCTGAGTTGTGAACAGTAAGGTGTATGTGAGGTGCTCGAAAACAAG
GTTTCAGGTGACGCCCCCAGAATAAAATTTGGACGGGGGGTTCAGTGGTGGCATTGTGCTATGACACCAA
TATAACCCTCACAAACCCCTTGGGCAATAAATACTAGTGTAGGAATGAAACATTCTGAATATCTTTAACA
ATAGAAATCCATGGGGTGGGGACAAGCCGTAAAGACTGGATGTCCATCTCACACGAATTTATGGCTATGG
GCAACACATAATCCTAGTGCAATATGATACTGGGGTTATTAAGATGTGTCCCAGGCAGGGACCAAGACAG
GTGAACCATGTTGTTACACTCTATTTGTAACAAGGGGAAAGAGAGTGGACGCCGACAGCAGCGGACTCCA
CTGGTTGTCTCTAACACCCCCGAAAATTAAACGGGGCTCCACGCCAATGGGGCCCATAAACAAAGACAAG
TGGCCACTCTTTTTTTTGAAATTGTGGAGTGGGGGCACGCGTCAGCCCCCACACGCCGCCCTGCGGTTTT
GGACTGTAAAATAAGGGTGTAATAACTTGGCTGATTGTAACCCCGCTAACCACTGCGGTCAAACCACTTG
CCCACAAAACCACTAATGGCACCCCGGGGAATACCTGCATAAGTAGGTGGGCGGGCCAAGATAGGGGCGC
GATTGCTGCGATCTGGAGGACAAATTACACACACTTGCGCCTGAGCGCCAAGCACAGGGTTGTTGGTCCT
CATATTCACGAGGTCGCTGAGAGCACGGTGGGCTAATGTTGCCATGGGTAGCATATACTACCCAAATATC
TGGATAGCATATGCTATCCTAATCTATATCTGGGTAGCATAGGCTATCCTAATCTATATCTGGGTAGCAT
ATGCTATCCTAATCTATATCTGGGTAGTATATGCTATCCTAATTTATATCTGGGTAGCATAGGCTATCCT
AATCTATATCTGGGTAGCATATGCTATCCTAATCTATATCTGGGTAGTATATGCTATCCTAATCTGTATC
CGGGTAGCATATGCTATCCTAATAGAGATTAGGGTAGTATATGCTATCCTAATTTATATCTGGGTAGCAT
ATACTACCCAAATATCTGGATAGCATATGCTATCCTAATCTATATCTGGGTAGCATATGCTATCCTAATC
TATATCTGGGTAGCATAGGCTATCCTAATCTATATCTGGGTAGCATATGCTATCCTAATCTATATCTGGG
TAGTATATGCTATCCTAATTTATATCTGGGTAGCATAGGCTATCCTAATCTATATCTGGGTAGCATATGC
TATCCTAATCTATATCTGGGTAGTATATGCTATCCTAATCTGTATCCGGGTAGCATATGCTATCCTCATG
ATAAGCTGTCAAACATGAGAATTTTCTTGAAGACGAAAGGGCCTCGTGATACGCCTATTTTTATAGGTTA
ATGTCATGATAATAATGGTTTCTTAGACGTCAGGTGGCACTTTTCGGGGAAATGTGCGCGGAACCCCTAT
TTGTTTATTTTTCTAAATACATTCAAATATGTATCCGCTCATGAGACAATAACCCTGATAAATGCTTCAA
TAATATTGAAAAAGGAAGAGTATGAGTATTCAACATTTCCGTGTCGCCCTTATTCCCTTTTTTGCGGCAT
TTTGCCTTCCTGTTTTTGCTCACCCAGAAACGCTGGTGAAAGTAAAAGATGCTGAAGATCAGTTGGGTGC
ACGAGTGGGTTACATCGAACTGGATCTCAACAGCGGTAAGATCCTTGAGAGTTTTCGCCCCGAAGAACGT
TTTCCAATGATGAGCACTTTTAAAGTTCTGCTATGTGGCGCGGTATTATCCCGTGTTGACGCCGGGCAAG
AGCAACTCGGTCGCCGCATACACTATTCTCAGAATGACTTGGTTGAGTACTCACCAGTCACAGAAAAGCA
TCTTACGGATGGCATGACAGTAAGAGAATTATGCAGTGCTGCCATAACCATGAGTGATAACACTGCGGCC
AACTTACTTCTGACAACGATCGGAGGACCGAAGGAGCTAACCGCTTTTTTGCACAACATGGGGGATCATG
TAACTCGCCTTGATCGTTGGGAACCGGAGCTGAATGAAGCCATACCAAACGACGAGCGTGACACCACGAT
GCCTGCAGCAATGGCAACAACGTTGCGCAAACTATTAACTGGCGAACTACTTACTCTAGCTTCCCGGCAA
CAATTAATAGACTGGATGGAGGCGGATAAAGTTGCAGGACCACTTCTGCGCTCGGCCCTTCCGGCTGGCT
GGTTTATTGCTGATAAATCTGGAGCCGGTGAGCGTGGGTCTCGCGGTATCATTGCAGCACTGGGGCCAGA
TGGTAAGCCCTCCCGTATCGTAGTTATCTACACGACGGGGAGTCAGGCAACTATGGATGAACGAAATAGA
CAGATCGCTGAGATAGGTGCCTCACTGATTAAGCATTGGTAACTGTCAGACCAAGTTTACTCATATATAC
TTTAGATTGATTTAAAACTTCATTTTTAATTTAAAAGGATCTAGGTGAAGATCCTTTTTGATAATCTCAT
GACCAAAATCCCTTAACGTGAGTTTTCGTTCCACTGAGCGTCAGACCCCGTAGAAAAGATCAAAGGATCT
TCTTGAGATCCTTTTTTTCTGCGCGTAATCTGCTGCTTGCAAACAAAAAAACCACCGCTACCAGCGGTGG
TTTGTTTGCCGGATCAAGAGCTACCAACTCTTTTTCCGAAGGTAACTGGCTTCAGCAGAGCGCAGATACC
AAATACTGTTCTTCTAGTGTAGCCGTAGTTAGGCCACCACTTCAAGAACTCTGTAGCACCGCCTACATAC
CTCGCTCTGCTAATCCTGTTACCAGTGGCTGCTGCCAGTGGCGATAAGTCGTGTCTTACCGGGTTGGACT
CAAGACGATAGTTACCGGATAAGGCGCAGCGGTCGGGCTGAACGGGGGGTTCGTGCACACAGCCCAGCTT
GGAGCGAACGACCTACACCGAACTGAGATACCTACAGCGTGAGCTATGAGAAAGCGCCACGCTTCCCGAA
GGGAGAAAGGCGGACAGGTATCCGGTAAGCGGCAGGGTCGGAACAGGAGAGCGCACGAGGGAGCTTCCAG
GGGGAAACGCCTGGTATCTTTATAGTCCTGTCGGGTTTCGCCACCTCTGACTTGAGCGTCGATTTTTGTG
ATGCTCGTCAGGGGGGCGGAGCCTATGGAAAAACGCCAGCAACGCGGCCTTTTTACGGTTCCTGGCCTTT
TGCTGGCCTTTTGCTCACATGTTCTTTCCTGCGTTATCCCCTGATTCTGTGGATAACCGTATTACCGCCT
TTGAGTGAGCTGATACCGCTCGCCGCAGCCGAACGACCGAGCGCAGCGAGTCAGTGAGCGAGGAAGCGGA
AGAGCGCCCAATACGCAAACCGCCTCTCCCCGCGCGTTGGCCGATTCATTAATGCAGCTGGCACGACAGG
TTTCCCGACTGGAAAGCGGGCAGTGAGCGCAACGCAATTAATGTGAGTTAGCTCACTCATTAGGCACCCC
AGGCTTTACACTTTATGCTTCCGGCTCGTATGTTGTGTGGAATTGTGAGCGGATAACAATTTCACACAGG
AAACAGCTATGACCATGATTACGCCAAGCTCTAGCTAGAGGTCGACCAATTCTCATGTTTGACAGCTTAT
CATCGCAGATCCGGGCAACGTTGTTGCCATTGCTGCAGGCGCAGAACTGGTAGGTATGGAAGATCTATAC
ATTGAATCAATATTGGCAATTAGCCATATTAGTCATTGGTTATATAGCATAAATCAATATTGGCTATTGG
CCATTGCATACGTTGTATCTATATCATAATATGTACATTTATATTGGCTCATGTCCAATATGACCGCCAT
GTTGACATTGATTATTGACTAGTTATTAATAGTAATCAATTACGGGGTCATTAGTTCATAGCCCATATAT
GGAGTTCCGCGTTACATAACTTACGGTAAATGGCCCGCCTGGCTGACCGCCCAACGACCCCCGCCCATTG
ACGTCAATAATGACGTATGTTCCCATAGTAACGCCAATAGGGACTTTCCATTGACGTCAATGGGTGGAGT
ATTTACGGTAAACTGCCCACTTGGCAGTACATCAAGTGTATCATATGCCAAGTCCGCCCCCTATTGACGT
CAATGACGGTAAATGGCCCGCCTGGCATTATGCCCAGTACATGACCTTACGGGACTTTCCTACTTGGCAG
TACATCTACGTATTAGTCATCGCTATTACCATGGTGATGCGGTTTTGGCAGTACACCAATGGGCGTGGAT
AGCGGTTTGACTCACGGGGATTTCCAAGTCTCCACCCCATTGACGTCAATGGGAGTTTGTTTTGGCACCA
AAATCAACGGGACTTTCCAAAATGTCGTAATAACCCCGCCCCGTTGACGCAAATGGGCGGTAGGCGTGTA
CGGTGGGAGGTCTATATAAGCAGAGCTCGTTTAGTGAACCGTCAGATCCTCACTCTCTTCCGCATCGCTG
TCTGCGAGGGCCAGCTGTTGGGCTCGCGGTTGAGGACAAACTCTTCGCGGTCTTTCCAGTACTCTTGGAT
CGGAAACCCGTCGGCCTCCGAACGGTACTCCGCCACCGAGGGACCTGAGCGAGTCCGCATCGACCGGATC
GGAAAACCTCTCGAGAAAGGCGTCTAACCAGTCACAGTCGCAAGGTAGGCTGAGCACCGTGGCGGGCGGC
AGCGGGTGGCGGTCGGGGTTGTTTCTGGCGGAGGTGCTGCTGATGATGTAATTAAAGTAGGCGGTCTTGA
GACGGCGGATGGTCGAGGTGAGGTGTGGCAGGCTTGAGATCCAGCTGTTGGGGTGAGTACTCCCTCTCAA
AAGCGGGCATTACTTCTGCGCTAAGATTGTCAGTTTCCAAAAACGAGGAGGATTTGATATTCACCTGGCC
CGATCTGGCCATACACTTGAGTGACAATGACATCCACTTTGCCTTTCTCTCCACAGGTGTCCACTCCCAG
GTCCAAGTTTAAACT
Features (pLannotate 1.2.2; 19 found; start..end, strand, type, name):
     15..2849    +  CDS            Unc5b: UNC5B_MOUSE - Also known as Unc5h2. Experimental evidence at protein level: Swiss-Prot protein existence level 1. Receptor for netrin required for axon guidance. Mediates axon repulsion of neuronal growth cones in the developing nervous system upon ligand binding. Axon repulsion in growth cones may be caused by its association with DCC that may trigger signaling for repulsion (By similarity). Functions as netrin receptor that negatively regulates vascular branching during angiogenesis (PubMed:15510105). Mediates retraction of tip cell filopodia on endothelial growth cones in response to netrin
   2856..2879    +  CDS            2xFLAG (fragment): two tandem FLAG® epitope tags
   2930..2985    +  polyA_signal   β-globin poly(A) signal: rabbit β-globin polyadenylation signal (Gil and Proudfoot, 1987)
   3499..5180    -  rep_origin     oriP (fragment): Epstein-Barr virus oriP replication origin (Yates et al., 2000)
   5307..5411    +  promoter       AmpR promoter: bla
   5412..6272    +  CDS            AmpR: β-lactamase; bla; confers resistance to ampicillin, carbenicillin, and related antibiotics
   6443..7031    +  rep_origin     ori: high-copy-number ColE1/pMB1/pBR322/pUC origin of replication
   7214..7306    +  CDS            lacI (fragment): lac repressor; lacI; The lac repressor binds to the lac operator to inhibit transcription in E. coli. This inhibition can be relieved by adding lactose or isopropyl-β-D-thiogalactopyranoside (IPTG).
   7319..7340    +  protein_bind   CAP binding site: CAP binding activates transcription in the presence of cAMP. E. coli catabolite activator protein
   7355..7385    +  promoter       lac promoter: promoter for the E. coli lac operon
   7393..7409    +  protein_bind   lac operator: The lac repressor binds to the lac operator to inhibit transcription in E. coli. This inhibition can be relieved by adding lactose or isopropyl-β-D-thiogalactopyranoside (IPTG). lac repressor encoded by lacI
   7479..7495    +  promoter       tet promoter (fragment): E. coli promoter for tetracycline efflux protein gene
   7505..7530    -  CDS            bla(M) (fragment): β-lactamase lacking the signal sequence; bla(M); allows cytosolic expression of β-lactamase
   7704..8083    +  enhancer       CMV enhancer: human cytomegalovirus immediate early enhancer
   8085..8284    +  promoter       CMV promoter: human cytomegalovirus (CMV) immediate early promoter
   8352..8390    +  misc_feature   Ad SA (fragment): adenovirus major late transcript splice acceptor (Friedrich and Soriano, 1991)
   8423..8632    -  CDS            PTP (fragment): TERM_ADE02 - Experimental evidence at protein level: Swiss-Prot protein existence level 1. Protein covalently bound to the viral DNA that acts as a primer for viral genomic replication by DNA strand displacement. Assembles on the viral origin of replication in an initiation complex with viral polymerase, DBP, host NFIA and host POU2F1/OCT1. During initiation, the polymerase covalently couples the first dCTP with Ser- 580 of pTP. The terminal protein stimulates the template activity over 20 fold compared to protein-free templates. Neo-synthesized viral genomes are linked to two preterminal prot
   8663..8752    +  intron         chimeric intron (fragment): chimera between introns from adenovirus and immunoglobulin heavy chain genes
   8771..8817    +  CDS            IgH signal sequence (fragment): signal sequence from the mouse immunoglobulin heavy chain variable region
