[The description below was written by a language model from this plasmid's Addgene catalogue record and pLannotate feature annotations shown in this document.]
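Description:
pTT3 Unc5B-FLAG is a mammalian expression plasmid built on the pTT3 backbone that drives production of full-length mouse Unc5b (also called Unc5h2) carrying a C-terminal FLAG epitope. Unc5b is a netrin receptor involved in repulsive axon guidance and in restraining vascular branching during angiogenesis. The roughly 2.9 kb coding sequence was inserted between NotI and XbaI sites, both of which are retained, placing it in frame with the backbone-encoded tag. The feature annotation detects this tag as a partial match to a tandem FLAG element, consistent in length with a single FLAG epitope.

Transcription comes from the human cytomegalovirus immediate-early enhancer and promoter. These are followed by adenovirus-derived leader and splice sequences and a chimeric intron fragment, elements that typically improve mRNA processing and expression; the short hit to adenoviral terminal protein on the opposite strand probably reflects this leader region rather than a functional gene. A fragment resembling an immunoglobulin heavy chain signal sequence is annotated just upstream of the insert, but the record does not say whether it contributes to the expressed protein. A rabbit β-globin polyadenylation signal terminates the transcript. The backbone also carries a large portion of the Epstein-Barr virus oriP, which permits episomal maintenance and enhanced transient expression in cells supplying EBNA1.

In bacteria the 8.8 kb plasmid is maintained at high copy through a ColE1/pUC-type origin and selected with ampicillin via β-lactamase; the lac and tet promoter fragments are cloning-vector remnants. No mammalian selection marker is annotated, which suits transient transfection. The associated work concerned extracellular interactions between FLRT and Unc5 proteins in retinal neuronal subtype recognition, where the FLAG tag allows detection of the receptor.
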