Addgene plasmid #72195: pTT3 Unc5B-FLAG
Purpose: Expresses full-length Unc5b with a C-terminal FLAG tag
Depositing lab: Woj Wojtowicz. Depositing organization: University of California, Berkeley. Publication: An extracellular biochemical screen reveals that FLRTs and Unc5s mediate neuronal subtype recognition in the retina. Visser JJ, Cheng Y, Perry SC, Chastain AB, Parsa B, Masri SS, Ray TA, Kay JN, Wojtowicz WM. Elife. 2015 Dec 3;4. pii: e08149. doi: 10.7554/eLife.08149. PubMed 26633812.
Backbone
  Vector backbone: pTT3
  Backbone manufacturer: Yves Durocher, National Research Council of Canada-Biotechnology Research Institute
  Vector type: Mammalian Expression
Growth in bacteria
  Bacterial resistance: Ampicillin, 100 μg/mL
  Growth temperature: 37°C
  Growth strain: DH5alpha
  Copy number: High Copy
Gene/Insert
  Gene/Insert name: Unc5b (alt names: Unc5h2; NCBI gene ID 107449; Reference sequence NM_029770.2)
  Species: M. musculus (mouse)
  Insert size (bp): 2865
  Entrez Gene: Unc5b (a.k.a. 6330415E02Rik, A630020F16, D10Bwg0792e, Unc5h2)
  Promoter: CMV
  Tag / fusion protein: FLAG (C terminal on backbone)
  Cloning method: Restriction Enzyme; 5′ cloning site NotI (not destroyed); 3′ cloning site XbaI (not destroyed)
  Sequencing primers: 5′ CAGTTTCCAAAAACGAGGAGG; 3′ TATGTCCTTCCGAGTGAGAG
Terms and licenses: Academic/Nonprofit Terms; Industry Terms: Not Available to Industry
How to cite: pTT3 Unc5B-FLAG was a gift from Woj Wojtowicz (Addgene plasmid # 72195 ; http://n2t.net/addgene:72195 ; RRID:Addgene_72195)
