>Addgene plasmid #72195 | pTT3 Unc5B-FLAG | addgene partial sequence | sequence record 138197 | pMT2-F 5'-TTGCCTTTCTCTCCACAGGT-3'
CGCGCCACCATGAGGGCCCGGAGCGGGGTGCGGAGCGCGCTGCTGCTGGCGCTGCTGCTTTGCTGGGATC
CGACACCGAGCCTAGCAGGCGTTGACTCTGCTGGCCAGGTGCTCCCAGACTCCTACCCATCAGCCCCTGC
GGAGCAGCTGCCGTACTTCCTATTGGAGCCACAGGACGCCTACATCGTAAAGAACAAGCCAGTGGAACTG
CACTGCAGAGCCTTCCCTGCCACGCAGATCTACTTCAAGTGTAATGGCGAGTGGGTCAGCCAGAATGACC
ACGTCACACAGGAGAGCCTGGATGAGGCCACAGGCTTGCGGGTGCGAGAGGTGCAGATCGAGGTGTCACG
GCAGCAAGTGGAGGAACTCTTCGGGCTCGAGGACTACTGGTGCCAGTGCGTGGCCTGGAGCTCTTCGGGA
ACTACCAAGAGTCGCCGAGCCTACATCCGCATTGCCTACTTGCGCAAGAACTTTGACCAGGAGCCTCTGG
CCAAGGAGGTACCCTTGGATCATGAGGTCCTTCTGCAGTGCCGCCCACCGGAGGGAGTGCCTGTGGCTGA
GGTGGAATGGCTCAAGAATGAAGATGTCATTGACCCCGCTCAGGACACTAACTTCCTGCTCACCATTGAC
CACAACCTCATCATCCGCCAGGCGCGCCTCTCAGACACGGCCAACTACACCTGTGTGGCCAAGAATATCG
TGGCCAAGCGCCGGAGCACCACGGCCACAGTCATCGTCTATGTGAATGGAGGCTGGTCCAGCTGGGCAGA
GTGGTCACCCTGTTCCAATCGCTGTGGCCGA
