>Addgene plasmid #72195 | pTT3 Unc5B-FLAG | addgene partial sequence | sequence record 138198 | rb_glob_PA_term-R 5'-CCCATATGTCCTTCCGAGTG-3'
AATAAATTTCCTTTATTAGCCAGAGGTCGAGGTCGGGGGATCCTTAATTAATCACGTGTCTAGATTACTT
ATCATCATCATCCTTGTAATCGCCGCCGCAATCGCCATCTGTAGCCATGGCTACCAGCATCTCACTCTTG
CCCATCTCCTCCAAGGCACTGGCCAGGCTGTTGAGGTCCCCGTCATCCTGTTGCCGAGCTTCCCAGAGGT
CTAAGATGACACCTGTGGGACTAGCTTTGGTGGCGAAGTAGTTTAGGTACCGGTCCATGGACAGCTTCTG
CGCCAACAGCCTCCAGTCGTTGCCCCGGGAGTTGGGGGCGTCCAGGCTGCTGCAGATCTTTTGGCGGATG
GACAGGGGTATCTTGAAGGCATAGGGTCCCAGCTGGGTGGTGATGGCATTGCCCGGGGCAGAGCAGAGAG
CATCCAGGGAGCCAGCAGGCGTCTCGGCCAACGTTGTGTGCAGCTGGAAAATCTGGCCTTCCCCTTCGAC
CTGCCGCACGCAGACCTTACAGGTGAACTCCGTGGAGGCCAGGCTATGCCTCTCCAGGGTGAAAGTGCAG
TGCAGGGCTCTCTGGCTGCCATTCCAGACGTGGTAGAAGGGAATCTCCTGGTACTTGGCCAGTAGTTTGC
TCCTCCAGTGGGCATGGGGGATGTCATGGAGGGAGAGGCGTAGGTTGTGGTAACTGTCCTTAAAGAGCAA
AGGCTTGGGCTCCTCCACCAAGTAGCCACCCAGAGTCCTCTCCAGCTCCAGGACCTCCTTCAGTGCTACA
GGTGTGTCCTCCAGACAGTAGACCCTGAGGCTATACTCCAGGGAGGTGCAGAGGGCTGG
